Addgene plasmid #139901: pBEL1997
Purpose: Expression plasmid for LetB PLL5 deletion (without TM region)
Depositing lab: Gira Bhabha & Damian Ekiert. Depositing organization: NYU Grossman School of Medicine. Publication: LetB Structure Reveals a Tunnel for Lipid Transport across the Bacterial Envelope. Isom GL, Coudray N, MacRae MR, McManus CT, Ekiert DC, Bhabha G. Cell. 2020 Apr 30;181(3):653-664.e19. doi: 10.1016/j.cell.2020.03.030. PubMed 32359438.
Backbone
  Vector backbone: pET21a
  Vector type: Bacterial Expression
Growth in bacteria
  Bacterial resistance: Ampicillin, 100 μg/mL
  Growth temperature: 37°C
  Growth strain: DH5alpha
  Copy number: High Copy
Gene/Insert
  Gene/Insert name: LetB
  Species: E. coli
  Mutation: LetB(43-877; delta581-590, K580G, Q591G)-6xHis
  Cloning method: Gibson Cloning
Terms and licenses: Academic/Nonprofit Terms; Industry Terms: Not Available to Industry
Depositor comments: Please visit https://www.biorxiv.org/content/10.1101/748145v1 for bioRxiv preprint.
How to cite: pBEL1997 was a gift from Gira Bhabha & Damian Ekiert (Addgene plasmid # 139901 ; http://n2t.net/addgene:139901 ; RRID:Addgene_139901)
