[The description below was written by a language model from this plasmid's Addgene catalogue record and pLannotate feature annotations shown in this document.]
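Description:
pBEL1997 is a bacterial expression plasmid built on the pET21a backbone for producing a soluble, engineered form of the E. coli protein LetB (annotated in the feature table under its older name, yebT). It is propagated in E. coli under ampicillin selection via the β-lactamase gene and its own promoter, and replicates from a ColE1/pMB1-type origin. The catalogue lists it as high copy, although the annotated backbone also carries the rop gene and the pBR322 bom region, which are typical of pET vectors. An f1 origin is present as well. The annotation also picks up a loxP site, a short multiple-cloning-site fragment and non-functional remnants of the tetracycline resistance gene; the record assigns these no role.

The insert sits downstream of a T7 promoter fused to a lac operator and upstream of the T7 terminator, with lacI supplied on the plasmid. Expression therefore depends on a host providing T7 RNA polymerase, is repressed by the lac repressor, and is induced with IPTG. The coding sequence covers LetB residues 43–877, omitting the N-terminal transmembrane region. It carries a deletion of residues 581–590 with flanking K580G and Q591G substitutions, which the depositors describe as the PLL5 deletion, followed by a C-terminal 6xHis tag for affinity purification. The short "SET1" fragment annotated just before the terminator is probably residual vector sequence rather than an intended tag. LetB is described as a component of a transport pathway that may span the periplasm, and the associated work concerns its structure as a tunnel for lipid transport across the bacterial envelope. This mutant is suited to purifying the protein and testing how that loop contributes to LetB's structure or function.
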