Features (pLannotate 1.2.2; 19 found; start..end, strand, type, name):
    177..195     +  promoter       T7 promoter: promoter for bacteriophage T7 RNA polymerase
    196..220     +  protein_bind   lac operator: The lac repressor binds to the lac operator to inhibit transcription in E. coli. This inhibition can be relieved by adding lactose or isopropyl-β-D-thiogalactopyranoside (IPTG). lac repressor encoded by lacI
    277..2751    +  CDS            yebT (fragment): YEBT_ECOLI - Experimental evidence at protein level: Swiss-Prot protein existence level 1. Component of a transport pathway that contributes to membrane integrity (PubMed:27795327). May directly span the intermembrane space, facilitating the transport of substrates across the periplasm (Probable). From Escherichia coli (strain K12).
   2801..2850    +  CDS            SET1 (fragment): solubility-enhancement tag derived from T7 phage gene 10B
   2858..2905    +  terminator     T7 terminator: transcription terminator for bacteriophage T7 RNA polymerase
   2942..3370    +  rep_origin     f1 ori (sequence partly withheld): f1 bacteriophage origin of replication; arrow indicates direction of (+) strand synthesis
   3472..3505    +  protein_bind   loxP: Cre-mediated recombination occurs in the 8-bp core sequence (GCATACAT). Cre recombinase
   3535..3553    +  misc_feature   MCS (fragment): pBluescript multiple cloning site
   3584..3688    +  promoter       AmpR promoter: bla
   3689..4549    +  CDS            AmpR: β-lactamase; bla; confers resistance to ampicillin, carbenicillin, and related antibiotics
   4720..5308    +  rep_origin     ori: high-copy-number ColE1/pMB1/pBR322/pUC origin of replication
   5494..5633    -  misc_feature   bom: basis of mobility region from pBR322
   5735..5926    -  CDS            rop: Rop protein, which maintains plasmids at low copy number; rop
   5943..6323    +  CDS            YPB1_ECOLX: Protein predicted: Swiss-Prot protein existence level 4. From Escherichia coli.
   6395..6686    -  CDS            TcR (fragment): tetracycline efflux protein; tet; confers resistance to tetracycline
   6701..6722    -  protein_bind   CAP binding site: CAP binding activates transcription in the presence of cAMP. E. coli catabolite activator protein
   6735..7817    -  CDS            lacI: lac repressor; lacI; The lac repressor binds to the lac operator to inhibit transcription in E. coli. This inhibition can be relieved by adding lactose or isopropyl-β-D-thiogalactopyranoside (IPTG).
   7818..7895    -  promoter       lacI promoter: lacI
   7903..155     -  CDS            TcR (fragment) (across the origin): tetracycline efflux protein; tet; confers resistance to tetracycline
>Addgene plasmid #139901 | pBEL1997 | addgene full sequence | sequence record 309745 | Addgene NGS Result
CGGGGCCTGCCACCATACCCACGCCGAAACAAGCGCTCATGAGCCCGAAGTGGCGAGCCCGATCTTCCCC
ATCGGTGATGTCGGCGATATAGGCGCCAGCAACCGCACCTGTGGCGCCGGTGATGCCGGCCACGATGCGT
CCGGCGTAGAGGATCGAGATCTCGATCCCGCGAAATTAATACGACTCACTATAGGGGAATTGTGAGCGGA
TAACAATTCCCCTCTAGAAATAATTTTGTTTAACTTTGGCCCAGGCGGCCAGGAGGGTCTCACATGCAGG
ACCGGGGTAATACCGTCACCATCGACTTTATGTCGGCGGATGGTATTGTTCCAGGCCGTACGCCTGTTCG
TTATCAGGGCGTTGAAGTCGGAACAGTGCAGGACATCAGCCTCAGCGACGATCTTCGTAAGATTGAAGTC
AAGGTCAGCATCAAGTCCGATATGAAAGATGCGCTGCGCGAAGAGACTCAGTTCTGGCTGGTGACGCCAA
AAGCATCGTTGGCAGGTGTCTCCGGGCTGGACGCCCTCGTCGGTGGGAACTATATCGGCATGATGCCCGG
GAAAGGTAAAGAGCAGGATCACTTTGTCGCACTCGATACCCAACCGAAATATCGGCTGGACAATGGCGAT
CTGATGATCCACCTGCAAGCCCCCGATCTCGGTTCGCTGAACAGCGGTTCATTGGTCTATTTCCGCAAGA
TCCCGGTGGGAAAAGTCTACGACTATGCCATCAATCCCAACAAGCAAGGCGTGGTGATTGATGTCCTGAT
CGAGCGGCGTTTTACCGATCTGGTGAAAAAAGGTAGCCGTTTCTGGAACGTTTCCGGCGTTGATGCCAAC
GTCAGTATCAGTGGCGCGAAGGTGAAACTGGAAAGCTTGGCGGCACTGGTTAACGGTGCGATTGCCTTCG
ATTCACCAGAAGAGTCGAAACCTGCCGAGGCGGAAGATACCTTTGGTCTGTATGAAGATCTGGCCCACAG
CCAGCGTGGCGTAATAATAAAACTGGAACTGCCGAGTGGGGCCGGATTAACCGCCGACTCGACGCCGTTA
ATGTATCAGGGGCTGGAAGTCGGACAGCTGACTAAACTGGATTTAAATCCTGGTGGTAAAGTCACAGGGG
AAATGACCGTTGATCCCAGCGTCGTTACCCTGCTTCGTGAAAATACCCGCATCGAATTACGCAACCCGAA
ATTATCCCTTAGCGATGCTAATCTCAGCGCCCTGCTGACCGGCAAAACCTTCGAGCTGGTGCCCGGCGAT
GGCGAGCCACGCAAAGAATTCGTTGTTGTGCCAGGCGAAAAAGCACTGCTGCATGAACCTGATGTTCTGA
CGCTGACCCTGACCGCGCCGGAAAGTTACGGTATTGATGCGGGTCAGCCGCTCATTCTTCACGGCGTGCA
GGTAGGCCAGGTTATCGATCGTAAACTCACCAGCAAAGGCGTCACCTTTACCGTCGCCATCGAGCCTCAG
CATCGCGAACTGGTAAAAGGCGATAGCAAATTTGTCGTCAACAGCCGTGTCGATGTGAAGGTGGGGCTGG
ATGGCGTTGAGTTTCTCGGTGCCAGCGCCTCAGAATGGATCAATGGCGGGATCCGTATTCTGCCGGGCGA
TAAAGGTGAGATGAAAGCCAGCTATCCACTGTATGCCAATTTGGAAAAAGCGCTGGAGAACAGCCTTAGC
GATTTACCCACCACAACCGTGAGTTTGAGTGCAGAGACGCTGCCGGATGTGCAGGCAGGATCGGTAGTGC
TGTACCGTAAATTTGAAGTTGGTGAAGTGATTACCGTGCGTCCGCGAGCTAACGCGTTTGACATCGATCT
GCATATTAAGCCGGAGTATCGCAACCTTCTGACCAGCAATAGCGTGTTCTGGGCAGAAGGCGGGGCGGGA
GGGGCATCCCCGCTCTCCAGAGCTCTAAAGGGAGCCATTAGCTTCGACAACCTCAGCGGTGCCAGCGCCA
GTCAGCGTAAAGGCGATAAGCGTATTCTGTATGCTTCCGAAACAGCGGCCCGTGCGGTTGGCGGGCAGAT
TACGCTTCACGCTTTCGATGCCGGAAAACTGGCGGTCGGGATGCCAATTCGCTATCTCGGTATTGACATC
GGGCAAATCCAGACGCTGGATCTGATTACCGCACGCAATGAAGTACAGGCAAAGGCGGTACTTTACCCGG
AATATGTCCAGACCTTTGCTCGCGGTGGTACGCGCTTCTCAGTGGTCACACCGCAAATTTCGGCAGCTGG
CGTTGAGCATCTTGATACTATCCTCCAGCCGTATATCAACGTCGAACCAGGCCGGGGCAATCCTCGCCGC
GACTTTGAATTACAAGAGGCCACCATTACTGATTCGCGGTACCTGGATGGCTTAAGCATTATTGTTGAAG
CGCCGGAAGCCGGTTCGTTAGGCATCGGTACGCCTGTGCTGTTCCGTGGTCTGGAAGTCGGTACGGTTAC
AGGAATGACGCTGGGGACATTGTCAGATCGCGTGATGATTGCGATGCGCATCAGTAAACGCTATCAACAC
CTGGTGCGTAACAATTCCGTCTTCTGGTTGGCATCGGGTTACAGTCTGGACTTTGGTCTGACGGGCGGCG
TAGTGAAAACCGGCACCTTTAACCAGTTTATCCGTGGCGGCATCGCCTTCGCCACGCCTCCGGGTACGCC
ACTGGCACCGAAAGCCCAGGAAGGCAAACACTTCCTGTTGCAGGAAAGTGAACCGAAAGAGTGGCGTGAA
TGGGGAACTGCGCTTCCCAAAGGCGAGACCCATCACCACCATCACCATTAAGGCCAGGCCGGCCGATCCG
GCTGCTAACAAAGCCCGAAAGGAAGCTGAGTTGGCTGCTGCCACCGCTGAGCAATAACTAGCATAACCCC
TTGGGGCCTCTAAACGGGTCTTGAGGGGTTTTTTGCTGAAAGGAGGAACTATATCCGGATTGGCGAATGG
G
[124 nt withheld, positions 2942-3065]
C
[91 nt withheld, positions 3067-3157]
A
[49 nt withheld, positions 3159-3207]
CCTTTGACGTTGGAGTCCACGTTCTTT
[37 nt withheld, positions 3235-3271]
ACCCTATCTCGGTCTATTCTTTTGATTTATAAGGGATTTTGCCGATTTCGGCCTATTGGTTAAAAAATGA
GCTGATTTAACAAAAATTTAACGCGAATTTTAACAAAATATTAACGCTTACAATTTAGGTGGCACTTTTC
GGGGAACGACGACCTGCAGCCAAGCTAGCTTGGCTGGACGTAAACTCCTCTTCAGACCTAATAACTTCGT
ATAGCATACATTATACGAAGTTATATTAAGGGTTATTGAATATGATCGGAATTGGGCTGCAGGAATTCGA
TAGCTTGGCTGCAGGTCGACCTCGAGGATGTGCGCGGAACCCCTATTTGTTTATTTTTCTAAATACATTC
AAATATGTATCCGCTCATGAGACAATAACCCTGATAAATGCTTCAATAATATTGAAAAAGGAAGAGTATG
AGTATTCAACATTTCCGTGTCGCCCTTATTCCCTTTTTTGCGGCATTTTGCCTTCCTGTTTTTGCTCACC
CAGAAACGCTGGTGAAAGTAAAAGATGCTGAAGATCAGTTGGGTGCACGAGTGGGTTACATCGAACTGGA
TCTCAACAGCGGTAAGATCCTTGAGAGTTTTCGCCCCGAAGAACGTTTTCCAATGATGAGCACTTTTAAA
GTTCTGCTATGTGGCGCGGTATTATCCCGTATTGACGCCGGGCAAGAGCAACTCGGTCGCCGCATACACT
ATTCTCAGAATGACTTGGTTGAGTACTCACCAGTCACAGAAAAGCATCTTACGGATGGCATGACAGTAAG
AGAATTATGCAGTGCTGCCATAACCATGAGTGATAACACTGCGGCCAACTTACTTCTGACAACGATCGGA
GGACCGAAGGAGCTAACCGCTTTTTTGCACAACATGGGGGATCATGTAACTCGCCTTGATCGTTGGGAAC
CGGAGCTGAATGAAGCCATACCAAACGACGAGCGTGACACCACGATGCCTGCAGCAATGGCAACAACGTT
GCGCAAACTATTAACTGGCGAACTACTTACTCTAGCTTCCCGGCAACAATTAATAGACTGGATGGAGGCG
GATAAAGTTGCAGGACCACTTCTGCGCTCGGCCCTTCCGGCTGGCTGGTTTATTGCTGATAAATCTGGAG
CCGGTGAGCGTGGCTCTCGCGGTATCATTGCAGCACTGGGGCCAGATGGTAAGCCCTCCCGTATCGTAGT
TATCTACACGACGGGGAGTCAGGCAACTATGGATGAACGAAATAGACAGATCGCTGAGATAGGTGCCTCA
CTGATTAAGCATTGGTAACTGTCAGACCAAGTTTACTCATATATACTTTAGATTGATTTAAAACTTCATT
TTTAATTTAAAAGGATCTAGGTGAAGATCCTTTTTGATAATCTCATGACCAAAATCCCTTAACGTGAGTT
TTCGTTCCACTGAGCGTCAGACCCCGTAGAAAAGATCAAAGGATCTTCTTGAGATCCTTTTTTTCTGCGC
GTAATCTGCTGCTTGCAAACAAAAAAACCACCGCTACCAGCGGTGGTTTGTTTGCCGGATCAAGAGCTAC
CAACTCTTTTTCCGAAGGTAACTGGCTTCAGCAGAGCGCAGATACCAAATACTGTCCTTCTAGTGTAGCC
GTAGTTAGGCCACCACTTCAAGAACTCTGTAGCACCGCCTACATACCTCGCTCTGCTAATCCTGTTACCA
GTGGCTGCTGCCAGTGGCGATAAGTCGTGTCTTACCGGGTTGGACTCAAGACGATAGTTACCGGATAAGG
CGCAGCGGTCGGGCTGAACGGGGGGTTCGTGCACACAGCCCAGCTTGGAGCGAACGACCTACACCGAACT
GAGATACCTACAGCGTGAGCTATGAGAAAGCGCCACGCTTCCCGAAGGGAGAAAGGCGGACAGGTATCCG
GTAAGCGGCAGGGTCGGAACAGGAGAGCGCACGAGGGAGCTTCCAGGGGGAAACGCCTGGTATCTTTATA
GTCCTGTCGGGTTTCGCCACCTCTGACTTGAGCGTCGATTTTTGTGATGCTCGTCAGGGGGGCGGAGCCT
ATGGAAAAACGCCAGCAACGCGGCCTTTTTACGGTTCCTGGCCTTTTGCTGGCCTTTTGCTCACATGTTC
TTTCCTGCGTTATCCCCTGATTCTGTGGATAACCGTATTACCGCCTTTGAGTGAGCTGATACCGCTCGCC
GCAGCCGAACGACCGAGCGCAGCGAGTCAGTGAGCGAGGAAGCGGAAGAGCGCCTGATGCGGTATTTTCT
CCTTACGCATCTGTGCGGTATTTCACACCGCAATGGTGCACTCTCAGTACAATCTGCTCTGATGCCGCAT
AGTTAAGCCAGTATACACTCCGCTATCGCTACGTGACTGGGTCATGGCTGCGCCCCGACACCCGCCAACA
CCCGCTGACGCGCCCTGACGGGCTTGTCTGCTCCCGGCATCCGCTTACAGACAAGCTGTGACCGTCTCCG
GGAGCTGCATGTGTCAGAGGTTTTCACCGTCATCACCGAAACGCGCGAGGCAGCTGCGGTAAAGCTCATC
AGCGTGGTCGTGAAGCGATTCACAGATGTCTGCCTGTTCATCCGCGTCCAGCTCGTTGAGTTTCTCCAGA
AGCGTTAATGTCTGGCTTCTGATAAAGCGGGCCATGTTAAGGGCGGTTTTTTCCTGTTTGGTCACTGATG
CCTCCGTGTAAGGGGGATTTCTGTTCATGGGGGTAATGATACCGATGAAACGAGAGAGGATGCTCACGAT
ACGGGTTACTGATGATGAACATGCCCGGTTACTGGAACGTTGTGAGGGTAAACAACTGGCGGTATGGATG
CGGCGGGACCAGAGAAAAATCACTCAGGGTCAATGCCAGCGCTTCGTTAATACAGATGTAGGTGTTCCAC
AGGGTAGCCAGCAGCATCCTGCGATGCAGATCCGGAACATAATGGTGCAGGGCGCTGACTTCCGCGTTTC
CAGACTTTACGAAACACGGAAACCGAAGACCATTCATGTTGTTGCTCAGGTCGCAGACGTTTTGCAGCAG
CAGTCGCTTCACGTTCGCTCGCGTATCGGTGATTCATTCTGCTAACCAGTAAGGCAACCCCGCCAGCCTA
GCCGGGTCCTCAACGACAGGAGCACGATCATGCGCACCCGTGGGGCCGCCATGCCGGCGATAATGGCCTG
CTTCTCGCCGAAACGTTTGGTGGCGGGACCAGTGACGAAGGCTTGAGCGAGGGCGTGCAAGATTCCGAAT
ACCGCAAGCGACAGGCCGATCATCGTCGCGCTCCAGCGAAAGCGGTCCTCGCCGAAAATGACCCAGAGCG
CTGCCGGCACCTGTCCTACGAGTTGCATGATAAAGAAGACAGTCATAAGTGCGGCGACGATAGTCATGCC
CCGCGCCCACCGGAAGGAGCTGACTGGGTTGAAGGCTCTCAAGGGCATCGGTCGAGATCCCGGTGCCTAA
TGAGTGAGCTAACTTACATTAATTGCGTTGCGCTCACTGCCCGCTTTCCAGTCGGGAAACCTGTCGTGCC
AGCTGCATTAATGAATCGGCCAACGCGCGGGGAGAGGCGGTTTGCGTATTGGGCGCCAGGGTGGTTTTTC
TTTTCACCAGTGAGACGGGCAACAGCTGATTGCCCTTCACCGCCTGGCCCTGAGAGAGTTGCAGCAAGCG
GTCCACGCTGGTTTGCCCCAGCAGGCGAAAATCCTGTTTGATGGTGGTTAACGGCGGGATATAACATGAG
CTGTCTTCGGTATCGTCGTATCCCACTACCGAGATATCCGCACCAACGCGCAGCCCGGACTCGGTAATGG
CGCGCATTGCGCCCAGCGCCATCTGATCGTTGGCAACCAGCATCGCAGTGGGAACGATGCCCTCATTCAG
CATTTGCATGGTTTGTTGAAAACCGGACATGGCACTCCAGTCGCCTTCCCGTTCCGCTATCGGCTGAATT
TGATTGCGAGTGAGATATTTATGCCAGCCAGCCAGACGCAGACGCGCCGAGACAGAACTTAATGGGCCCG
CTAACAGCGCGATTTGCTGGTGACCCAATGCGACCAGATGCTCCACGCCCAGTCGCGTACCGTCTTCATG
GGAGAAAATAATACTGTTGATGGGTGTCTGGTCAGAGACATCAAGAAATAACGCCGGAACATTAGTGCAG
GCAGCTTCCACAGCAATGGCATCCTGGTCATCCAGCGGATAGTTAATGATCAGCCCACTGACGCGTTGCG
CGAGAAGATTGTGCACCGCCGCTTTACAGGCTTCGACGCCGCTTCGTTCTACCATCGACACCACCACGCT
GGCACCCAGTTGATCGGCGCGAGATTTAATCGCCGCGACAATTTGCGACGGCGCGTGCAGGGCCAGACTG
GAGGTGGCAACGCCAATCAGCAACGACTGTTTGCCCGCCAGTTGTTGTGCCACGCGGTTGGGAATGTAAT
TCAGCTCCGCCATCGCCGCTTCCACTTTTTCCCGCGTTTTCGCAGAAACGTGGCTGGCCTGGTTCACCAC
GCGGGAAACGGTCTGATAAGAGACACCGGCATACTCTGCGACATCGTATAACGTTACTGGTTTCACATTC
ACCACCCTGAATTGACTCTCTTCCGGGCGCTATCATGCCATACCGCGAAAGGTTTTGCGCCATTCGATGG
TGTCCGGGATCTCGACGCTCTCCCTTATGCGACTCCTGCATTAGGAAGCAGCCCAGTAGTAGGTTGAGGC
CGTTGAGCACCGCCGCCGCAAGGAATGGTGCATGCAAGGAGATGGCGCCCAACAGTCCCCCGGCCA
